>Addgene plasmid #106176 | pAAV.hSynapsin.SF-iGluSnFR.S72A | addgene full sequence | sequence record 213318 | Addgene NGS Result
TTGGGAAGGGCGATCGGTGCGGGCCTCTTCGCTATTACGCCAGCTGCGCGCTCGCTCGCTCACTGAGGCC
GCCCGGGCAAAGCCCGGGCGTCGGGCGACCTTTGGTCGCCCGGCCTCAGTGAGCGAGCGAGCGCGCAGAG
AGGGAGTGGCCAACTCCATCACTAGGGGTTCCTTGTAGTTAATGATTAACCCGCCATGCTACTTATCTAC
GTAGCCATGCTCTAGGAAGATCCAGGGCCCTGCGTATGAGTGCAAGTGGGTTTTAGGACCAGGATGAGGC
GGGGTGGGGGTGCCTACCTGACGACCGGCCCCGACCCACTGGACAAGCACCCAACCCCCATTCCCCAAAT
TGCGCATCCCCTATCAGAGAGGGGGAGGGGAAACAGGATGCGGCGAGGCGCGTGCGCACTGCCAGCTTCA
GCACCGCGGACAGTGCCTTCGCCCCCGCCTGGCGGCGCGCGCCACCGCCGCCTCAGCACTGAAGGCGCGC
TGACGTCACTCGCCGGTCCCCCGCAAACTCCCCTTCCCGGCCACCTTGGTCGCGTCCGCGCCGCCGCCGG
CCCAGCCGGACCGCACCACGCGAGGCGCGAGATAGGGGGGCACGGGCGCGACCATCTGCGCTGCGGCGCC
GGCGACTCAGCGCTGCCTCAGTCTGCGGTGGGCAGCGGAGGAGTCGTGTCGTGCCTGAGAGCGCAGTCCA
ATTCAAGCTGCTAGCAAGGATCCCGCCACCATGGAGACAGACACACTCCTGCTATGGGTACTGCTGCTCT
GGGTTCCAGGTTCCACTGGTGACAGATCTGCCGCAGGCAGCACGCTGGACAAAATCGCCAAAAACGGTGT
GATTGTCGTCGGTCACCGTGAATCTTCAGTGCCTTTCTCTTATTACGACAATCAGCAAAAAGTGGTGGGT
TACTCGCAGGATTACTCCAACGCCATTGTTGAAGCAGTGAAAAAGAAACTCAACAAACCGGACTTGCAGG
TAAAACTGATTCCGATTACCGCACAAAACCGTATTCCACTGCTGCAAAACGGCACTTTCGATTTTGAATG
TGGTTCTACCACCAACAACGTCGAACGCCAAAAACAGGCGGCTTTCTCTGACACTATTTTCGTGGTCGGT
ACGCGCCTGTTGACCAAAAAGGGTGGCGATATCAAAGATTTTGCCAACCTGAAAGACAAAGCCGTAGTCG
TCACTTCCGGCACTACCTCTGAAGTTTTGCTCAACAAACTGAATGAAGAGCAAAAAATGAATATGCGCAT
CATCAGCGCCAAAGATCACGGTGACTCTTTCCGCACCCTGGAAAGCGGTCGTGCCGTTGCCTTTATGATG
GATGACGTGCTGCTGGCCGGTGAACGTGCGAAAGCGAAGAAACCAGACAACTGGGAAATCGTCGGCAAGC
CGCAGTCTCAGGAGGCCTACGGTTGTATGTTGCGTAAAGATGATCCGCAGTTCAAAAAGCTGATGGATGA
CACCATCGCTCAGGTGCAGACCTCCGGTGAAGCGGAAAAATGGTTTGATAAGTGGTTCAAAAATCCAATT
CTGGTGAGCCACAACGTCTATATCACCGCCGACAAGCAGAAGAACGGCATCAAGGCGAACTTCAAGATCC
GCCACAACGTGGAGGACGGCAGCGTGCAGCTCGCCGACCACTACCAGCAGAACACCCCCATCGGCGACGG
CCCCGTGCTGCTGCCCGACAACCACTACCTGAGCACCCAGTCCGTGCTGAGCAAAGACCCCAACGAGAAG
CGCGATCACATGGTCCTGCTGGAGTTCGTGACCGCCGCCGGGATCACTCTCGGCATGGACGAGCTGTACA
AGGGCGGTACCGGAGGGAGCATGAGCAAGGGCGAGGAGCTGTTCACCGGGGTGGTGCCCATCCTGGTCGA
GCTGGACGGCGACGTAAACGGCCACAAGTTCAGCGTGCGCGGCGAGGGCGAGGGCGATGCCACCAACGGC
AAGCTGACCCTGAAGTTCATCTGCACCACCGGCAAGCTGCCCGTGCCCTGGCCCACCCTCGTGACCACCC
TGACCTACGGCGTGCAGTGCTTCAGCCGCTACCCCGACCACATGAAGCAGCACGACTTCTTCAAGTCCGC
CATGCCCGAAGGCTACGTCCAGGAGCGCACCATCAGCTTCAAGGACGACGGCACCTACAAGACCCGCGCC
GAGGTGAAGTTCGAGGGCGACACCCTGGTGAACCGCATCGAGCTGAAGGGCATCGACTTCAAGGAGGACG
GCAACATCCTGGGGCACAAGCTGGAGTACAACTTTAACAACCCCCTGAACATGAATTTCGAACTGTCAGA
CGAAATGAAAGCACTGTTCAAAGAACCGAATGACAAGGCACTGAAACTGCAGGTCGACGAACAAAAACTC
ATCTCAGAAGAGGATCTGAATGCTGTGGGCCAGGACACGCAGGAGGTCATCGTGGTGCCACACTCCTTGC
CCTTTAAGGTGGTGGTGATCTCAGCCATCCTGGCCCTGGTGGTGCTCACCATCATCTCCCTTATCATCCT
CATCATGCTTTGGCAGAAGAAGCCACGTTAGAAGCTTATCGATAATCAACCTCTGGATTACAAAATTTGT
GAAAGATTGACTGGTATTCTTAACTATGTTGCTCCTTTTACGCTATGTGGATACGCTGCTTTAATGCCTT
TGTATCATGCTATTGCTTCCCGTATGGCTTTCATTTTCTCCTCCTTGTATAAATCCTGGTTGCTGTCTCT
TTATGAGGAGTTGTGGCCCGTTGTCAGGCAACGTGGCGTGGTGTGCACTGTGTTTGCTGACGCAACCCCC
ACTGGTTGGGGCATTGCCACCACCTGTCAGCTCCTTTCCGGGACTTTCGCTTTCCCCCTCCCTATTGCCA
CGGCGGAACTCATCGCCGCCTGCCTTGCCCGCTGCTGGACAGGGGCTCGGCTGTTGGGCACTGACAATTC
CGTGGTGTTGTCGGGGAAATCATCGTCCTTTCCTTGGCTGCTCGCCTGTGTTGCCACCTGGATTCTGCGC
GGGACGTCCTTCTGCTACGTCCCTTCGGCCCTCAATCCAGCGGACCTTCCTTCCCGCGGCCTGCTGCCGG
CTCTGCGGCCTCTTCCGCGTCTTCGCCTTCGCCCTCAGACGAGTCGGATCTCCCTTTGGGCCGCCTCCCC
GCATCGATACCGTCGACCTCGACCCGGGCGGCCGCTTCGAGCAGACATGATAAGATACATTGATGAGTTT
GGACAAACCACAACTAGAATGCAGTGAAAAAAATGCTTTATTTGTGAAATTTGTGATGCTATTGCTTTAT
TTGTAACCATTATAAGCTGCAATAAACAAGTTAACAACAACAATTGCATTCATTTTATGTTTCAGGTTCA
GGGGGAGATGTGGGAGGTTTTTTAAAGCAAGTAAAACCTCTACAAATGTGGTAAAATCGATAAGGATCTT
CCTAGAGCATGGCTACGTAGATAAGTAGCATGGCGGGTTAATCATTAACTACAAGGAACCCCTAGTGATG
GAGTTGGCCACTCCCTCTCTGCGCGCTCGCTCGCTCACTGAGGCCGGGCGACCAAAGGTCGCCCGACGCC
CGGGCTTTGCCCGGGCGGCCTCAGTGAGCGAGCGAGCGCGCAGCTGCATTAATGAATCGGCCAACGCGCG
GGGAGAGGCGGTTTGCGTATTGGGCGCTCTTCCGCTTCCTCGCTCACTGACTCGCTGCGCTCGGTCGTTC
GGCTGCGGCGAGCGGTATCAGCTCACTCAAAGGCGGTAATACGGTTATCCACAGAATCAGGGGRTAACGC
AGGAAAGAACATGTGAGCAAAARGCCAGCAAAARGCCAGGAACCGTAAAAARGCCGCGKTSCTGGSGTSC
NCAGCTGCATTAATGAATCGGCCAACGCGCGGGGAGAGGCGGTTTGCGTATTGGGCGCTCTTCCGCTTCC
TCGCTCACTGACTCGCTGCGCTCGGTCGTTCGGCTGCGGCGAGCGGTATCAGCTCACTCAAAGGCGGTAA
TACGGTTATCCACAGAATCAGGGGATAACGCAGGAAAGAACATGTGAGCAAAAGGCCAGCAAAAGGCCAG
GAACCGTAAAAAGGCCGCGTTGCTGGCGTTTTTCCATAGGCTCCGCCCCCCTGACGAGCATCACAAAAAT
CGACGCTCAAGTCAGAGGTGGCGAAACCCGACAGGACTATAAAGATACCAGGCGTTTCCCCCTGGAAGCT
CCCTCGTGCGCTCTCCTGTTCCGACCCTGCCGCTTACCGGATACCTGTCCGCCTTTCTCCCTTCGGGAAG
CGTGGCGCTTTCTCATAGCTCACGCTGTAGGTATCTCAGTTCGGTGTAGGTCGTTCGCTCCAAGCTGGGC
TGTGTGCACGAACCCCCCGTTCAGCCCGACCGCTGCGCCTTATCCGGTAACTATCGTCTTGAGTCCAACC
CGGTAAGACACGACTTATCGCCACTGGCAGCAGCCACTGGTAACAGGATTAGCAGAGCGAGGTATGTAGG
CGGTGCTACAGAGTTCTTGAAGTGGTGGCCTAACTACGGCTACACTAGAAGAACAGTATTTGGTATCTGC
GCTCTGCTGAAGCCAGTTACCTTCGGAAAAAGAGTTGGTAGCTCTTGATCCGGCAAACAAACCACCGCTG
GTAGCGGTGGTTTTTTTGTTTGCAAGCAGCAGATTACGCGCAGAAAAAAAGGATCTCAAGAAGATCCTTT
GATCTTTTCTACGGGGTCTGACGCTCAGTGGAACGAAAACTCACGTTAAGGGATTTTGGTCATGAGATTA
TCAAAAAGGATCTTCACCTAGATCCTTTTAAATTAAAAATGAAGTTTTAAATCAATCTAAAGTATATATG
AGTAAACTTGGTCTGACAGTTACCAATGCTTAATCAGTGAGGCACCTATCTCAGCGATCTGTCTATTTCG
TTCATCCATAGTTGCCTGACTCCCCGTCGTGTAGATAACTACGATACGGGAGGGCTTACCATCTGGCCCC
AGTGCTGCAATGATACCGCGAGACCCACGCTCACCGGCTCCAGATTTATCAGCAATAAACCAGCCAGCCG
GAAGGGCCGAGCGCAGAAGTGGTCCTGCAACTTTATCCGCCTCCATCCAGTCTATTAATTGTTGCCGGGA
AGCTAGAGTAAGTAGTTCGCCAGTTAATAGTTTGCGCAACGTTGTTGCCATTGCTACAGGCATCGTGGTG
TCACGCTCGTCGTTTGGTATGGCTTCATTCAGCTCCGGTTCCCAACGATCAAGGCGAGTTACATGATCCC
CCATGTTGTGCAAAAAAGCGGTTAGCTCCTTCGGTCCTCCGATCGTTGTCAGAAGTAAGTTGGCCGCAGT
GTTATCACTCATGGTTATGGCAGCACTGCATAATTCTCTTACTGTCATGCCATCCGTAAGATGCTTTTCT
GTGACTGGTGAGTACTCAACCAAGTCATTCTGAGAATAGTGTATGCGGCGACCGAGTTGCTCTTGCCCGG
CGTCAATACGGGATAATACCGCGCCACATAGCAGAACTTTAAAAGTGCTCATCATTGGAAAACGTTCTTC
GGGGCGAAAACTCTCAAGGATCTTACCGCTGTTGAGATCCAGTTCGATGTAACCCACTCGTGCACCCAAC
TGATCTTCAGCATCTTTTACTTTCACCAGCGTTTCTGGGTGAGCAAAAACAGGAAGGCAAAATGCCGCAA
AAAAGGGAATAAGGGCGACACGGAAATGTTGAATACTCATACTCTTCCTTTTTCAATATTATTGAAGCAT
TTATCAGGGTTATTGTCTCATGAGCGGATACATATTTGAATGTATTTAGAAAAATAAACAAATAGGGGTT
CCGCGCACATTTCCCCGAAAAGTGCCACCTAAATTGTAAGCGTTAATATTTTGTTAAAATTCGCGTTAAA
TTTTTGTTAAATCAGCTCATTTTTTAACCAATAGGCCGAAATCGGCAAAATCCCTTATAAATCAAAAGAA
TAGACCGAGATAGGGT
[37 nt withheld, positions 5967-6003]
AAAGAACGTGGACTCCAACGTCAAAGG
[49 nt withheld, positions 6031-6079]
T
[91 nt withheld, positions 6081-6171]
G
[124 nt withheld, positions 6173-6296]
CCCATTCGCCATTCAGGCTGCGCAACTG
Features (pLannotate 1.2.2; 18 found; start..end, strand, type, name):
     41..173     -  repeat_region  AAV2 ITR (fragment): inverted terminal repeat of adeno-associated virus serotype 2 inverted
    249..696     +  promoter       hSyn promoter: human synapsin I promoter; confers neuron-specific expression (Kügler et al., 2003)
    731..793     +  sig_peptide    Igκ leader: leader sequence from mouse immunoglobulin κ light chain
    800..1540    +  CDS            gltI (fragment): GLTI_ECOLI - Also known as ybeJ, yzzK. Experimental evidence at protein level: Swiss-Prot protein existence level 1. Part of the ABC transporter complex GltIJKL involved in glutamate and aspartate uptake. Binds to both glutamate and aspartate. From Escherichia coli (strain K12).
   1553..2272    +  CDS            cEGFP: cEGFP is a basic (constitutively fluorescent) green fluorescent protein published in 2008, derived from Aequorea victoria.
   2402..2548    +  CDS            PDGFRβ TM domain: transmembrane domain from platelet derived growth factor receptor beta
   2564..3152    +  misc_feature   WPRE: woodchuck hepatitis virus posttranscriptional regulatory element
   3153..3172    +  misc_feature   MCS (fragment): pBluescript multiple cloning site
   3201..3322    -  polyA_signal   SV40 poly(A) signal: SV40 polyadenylation signal
   3345..3413    -  CDS            large T antigen (fragment): large T antigen from SV40 (simian virus 40)
   3484..3617    +  repeat_region  AAV2 ITR: inverted terminal repeat of adeno-associated virus serotype 2 inverted
   3611..3667    -  CDS            lacI (fragment): lac repressor; lacI; The lac repressor binds to the lac operator to inhibit transcription in E. coli. This inhibition can be relieved by adding lactose or isopropyl-β-D-thiogalactopyranoside (IPTG).
   3852..3908    -  CDS            lacI (fragment): lac repressor; lacI; The lac repressor binds to the lac operator to inhibit transcription in E. coli. This inhibition can be relieved by adding lactose or isopropyl-β-D-thiogalactopyranoside (IPTG).
   4091..4679    -  rep_origin     ori: high-copy-number ColE1/pMB1/pBR322/pUC origin of replication
   4850..5710    -  CDS            AmpR: β-lactamase; bla; confers resistance to ampicillin, carbenicillin, and related antibiotics
   5711..5815    -  promoter       AmpR promoter: bla
   5868..6296    -  rep_origin     f1 ori (sequence partly withheld): f1 bacteriophage origin of replication; arrow indicates direction of (+) strand synthesis
   6301..46      -  CDS            lacZα (fragment) (across the origin): LacZα fragment of β-galactosidase; lacZ fragment
