[The description below was written by a language model from this plasmid's Addgene catalogue record and pLannotate feature annotations shown in this document.]
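Description:
pAAV.hSynapsin.SF-iGluSnFR.S72A is an adeno-associated virus transfer plasmid of about 6.3 kb for neuronal expression of a genetically encoded fluorescent glutamate sensor. It is propagated in E. coli as a high-copy plasmid through a ColE1/pUC-type origin and selected with ampicillin via the β-lactamase gene. An f1 phage origin and short lacZα and lacI remnants are also present as backbone leftovers. A recombination-deficient growth strain is listed, consistent with the need to preserve the two AAV2 inverted terminal repeats. These ITRs flank the expression cassette and are the cis elements required for replication and packaging of the cassette into AAV particles when helper functions are supplied in trans.

Between the ITRs, the human synapsin I promoter drives neuron-specific transcription of the synthetic SF-iGluSnFR.S72A open reading frame. The annotation shows an Igκ leader peptide, a fragment of the E. coli glutamate/aspartate-binding protein GltI, a GFP-derived module (annotated as cEGFP), and a PDGFRβ transmembrane domain. The leader and transmembrane anchor are expected to display the sensor on the outer face of the cell membrane, where ligand binding to GltI can alter fluorescence of the inserted fluorescent protein. The roughly 130 bp between the GFP module and the anchor are unannotated, and the record does not say what they encode. The S72A substitution in GltI gives what the record describes as a weak-affinity sensor. A WPRE downstream of the coding sequence enhances transcript stability and expression, followed by an SV40 polyadenylation signal, annotated on the reverse strand. The construct is used to produce AAV, or for direct transfection, to image glutamate release in neurons. The depositor notes that a newer sensor generation, iGluSnFR3, is now available.
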