Addgene plasmid #106176: pAAV.hSynapsin.SF-iGluSnFR.S72A
Purpose: Weak affinity glutamate sensor ** A newer version of this sensor is available. Please see iGluSnFR3 plasmids at https://www.addgene.org/browse/article/28220233/ **
Depositing lab: Loren Looger. Depositing organization: HHMI, Janelia Research Campus. Publication: Stability, affinity, and chromatic variants of the glutamate sensor iGluSnFR. Marvin JS, Scholl B, Wilson DE, Podgorski K, Kazemipour A, Muller JA, Schoch S, Quiroz FJU, Rebola N, Bao H, Little JP, Tkachuk AN, Cai E, Hantman AW, Wang SS, DePiero VJ, Borghuis BG, Chapman ER, Dietrich D, DiGregorio DA, Fitzpatrick D, Looger LL. Nat Methods. 2018 Nov;15(11):936-939. doi: 10.1038/s41592-018-0171-3. Epub 2018 Oct 30. PubMed 30377363.
Backbone
  Vector backbone: pAAV.hSynapsin
  Backbone size w/o insert (bp): 4373
  Vector type: AAV
Growth in bacteria
  Bacterial resistance: Ampicillin, 50 μg/mL
  Growth temperature: 37°C
  Growth strain: NEB Stable
  Copy number: High Copy
Gene/Insert
  Gene/Insert name: SF-iGluSnFR.S72A
  Species: Synthetic
  Insert size (bp): 1821
  Mutation: GltI: S72A
  Promoter: hSynapsin
  Cloning method: Restriction Enzyme; 5′ cloning site unknown (unknown if destroyed); 3′ cloning site unknown (unknown if destroyed)
Terms and licenses: Academic/Nonprofit Terms; Industry Terms: Not Available to Industry
Depositor comments: ** A newer version of this sensor is available. Please see iGluSnFR3 plasmids at https://www.addgene.org/browse/article/28220233/ **
How to cite: pAAV.hSynapsin.SF-iGluSnFR.S72A was a gift from Loren Looger (Addgene plasmid # 106176 ; http://n2t.net/addgene:106176 ; RRID:Addgene_106176) For viral preps, please replace (Addgene plasmid # 106176) in the above sentence with: (Addgene viral prep # 106176-AAV1)
